>Addgene plasmid #207494 | pIG-755_HA-GD2-28z_CAR_RFP-JUN | addgene full sequence | sequence record 412300 | Addgene NGS Result
GAAGATCCTTTGATCTTTTCTACGGGGTCTGACGCTCAGTGGAACGAAAACTCACGTTAAGGGATTTTGG
TCATGAGATTATCAAAAAGGATCTTCACCTAGATCCTTTTAAATTAAAAATGAAGTTTTAAATCAATCTA
AAGTATATATGAGTAAACTTGGTCTGACAGTTACCAATGCTTAATCAGTGAGGCACCTATCTCAGCGATC
TGTCTATTTCGTTCATCCATAGTTGCCTGACTCCCCGTCGTGTAGATAACTACGATACGGGAGGGCTTAC
CATCTGGCCCCAGTGCTGCAATGATACCGCGAGACCCACGCTCACCGGCTCCAGATTTATCAGCAATAAA
CCAGCCAGCCGGAAGGGCCGAGCGCAGAAGTGGTCCTGCAACTTTATCCGCCTCCATCCAGTCTATTAAT
TGTTGCCGGGAAGCTAGAGTAAGTAGTTCGCCAGTTAATAGTTTGCGCAACGTTGTTGCCATTGCTACAG
GCATCGTGGTGTCACGCTCGTCGTTTGGTATGGCTTCATTCAGCTCCGGTTCCCAACGATCAAGGCGAGT
TACATGATCCCCCATGTTGTGCAAAAAAGCGGTTAGCTCCTTCGGTCCTCCGATCGTTGTCAGAAGTAAG
TTGGCCGCAGTGTTATCACTCATGGTTATGGCAGCACTGCATAATTCTCTTACTGTCATGCCATCCGTAA
GATGCTTTTCTGTGACTGGTGAGTACTCAACCAAGTCATTCTGAGAATAGTGTATGCGGCGACCGAGTTG
CTCTTGCCCGGCGTCAATACGGGATAATACCGCGCCACATAGCAGAACTTTAAAAGTGCTCATCATTGGA
AAACGTTCTTCGGGGCGAAAACTCTCAAGGATCTTACCGCTGTTGAGATCCAGTTCGATGTAACCCACTC
GTGCACCCAACTGATCTTCAGCATCTTTTACTTTCACCAGCGTTTCTGGGTGAGCAAAAACAGGAAGGCA
AAATGCCGCAAAAAAGGGAATAAGGGCGACACGGAAATGTTGAATACTCATACTCTTCCTTTTTCAATAT
TATTGAAGCATTTATCAGGGTTATTGTCTCATGAGCGGATACATATTTGAATGTATTTAGAAAAATAAAC
AAATAGGGGTTCCGCGCACATTTCCCCGAAAAGTGCCACCTGACGTCTAAGAAACCATTATTATCATGAC
ATTAACCTATAAAAATAGGCGTATCACGAGGCCCTTTCGTCTCGCGCGTTTCGGTGATGACGGTGAAAAC
CTCTGACACATGCAGCTCCCGGAGACGGTCACAGCTTGTCTGTAAGCGGATGCCGGGAGCAGACAAGCCC
GTCAGGGCGCGTCAGCGGGTGTTGGCGGGTGTCGGGGCTGGCTTAACTATGCGGCATCAGAGCAGATTGT
ACTGAGAGTGCACCATATGCGGTGTGAAATACCGCACAGATGCGTAAGGAGAAAATACCGCATCAGGCGC
CATTCGCCATTCAGGCTGCGCAACTGTTGGGAAGGGCGATCGGTGCGGGCCTCTTCGCTATTACGCCAGC
TGGCGAAAGGGGGATGTGCTGCAAGGCGATTAAGTTGGGTAACGCCAGGGTTTTCCCAGTCACGACGTTG
TAAAACGACGGCCAGTGAATTCGAGCTCGGTACCCTTTCAGGTTTCCTTGAGTGGCAGGCCAGGCCTGGC
CGTGAACGTTCACTGAAATCATGGCCTCTTGGCCAAGATTGATAGCTTGTGCCTGTCCCTGAGTCCCAGT
CCATCACGAGCAGCTGGTTTCTAAGATGCTATTTCCCGTATAAAGCATGAGCACGTGCATTCGCACGCCC
ACAGAGCCCCGCCCTTGTCCATCACTGGCATCTGGACTCCAGCCTGGGTTGGGGCAAAGAGGGAAATGAG
ATCATGTCCTAACCCTGATCCTCTTGTCCCACAGATATCCAGAACCCTGACCCTGCCCAGTGCACCAACT
ATGCGCTGCTGAAACTGGCGGGCGATGTGGAAAGCAACCCGGGCCCGGTGAGCAAGGGCGAGGAGGATAA
CATGGCCATCATCAAGGAGTTCATGCGCTTCAAGGTGCACATGGAGGGCTCCGTGAACGGCCACGAGTTC
GAGATCGAGGGTGAGGGAGAGGGCCGCCCCTACGAGGGCACCCAGACCGCCAAGCTGAAGGTGACCAAGG
GTGGCCCCCTGCCCTTCGCCTGGGACATCCTGTCCCCTCAGTTCATGTACGGCTCCAAGGCCTACGTGAA
GCACCCCGCCGACATCCCCGACTACTTGAAGCTGTCCTTCCCCGAGGGCTTCAAGTGGGAGCGCGTGATG
AACTTCGAGGACGGCGGCGTGGTGACCGTGACCCAGGACTCCTCCCTGCAGGACGGCGAGTTCATCTACA
AGGTGAAGCTGCGCGGCACCAACTTCCCCTCCGACGGCCCCGTAATGCAGAAGAAGACCATGGGCTGGGA
GGCCTCCTCCGAGCGGATGTACCCCGAGGACGGCGCCCTGAAGGGCGAGATCAAGCAGAGGCTGAAGCTG
AAGGACGGCGGCCACTACGACGCTGAGGTCAAGACCACCTACAAGGCCAAGAAGCCCGTGCAGCTGCCCG
GCGCCTACAACGTCAACATCAAGTTGGACATCACCTCCCACAACGAGGACTACACCATCGTGGAACAGTA
CGAACGCGCCGAGGGCCGCCACTCCACCGGCGGCATGGACGAGCTGTACAAGAGGGCTAAGAGAGGTTCA
GGATCTGGTGGTGGTAGTGGGGGAGGAACCGGTGCTGGAAGTGGTGGATCGGGTGGGACTAGTGGCGGTG
GAGGCTCGGGAGGACAGTGCACCAACTATGCGCTGCTGAAACTGGCGGGCGATGTGGAAAGCAACCCGGG
CCCGATGACCGCGAAAATGGAGACAACATTTTACGATGACGCTCTTAATGCGTCCTTTCTGCCATCAGAA
TCCGGCCCATACGGATATAGCAATCCGAAAATATTGAAGCAATCTATGACATTGAATCTTGCTGATCCTG
TCGGTTCCTTGAAACCTCATCTGCGGGCAAAGAATTCCGATCTGTTGACTAGCCCAGATGTAGGACTCCT
GAAACTCGCATCCCCTGAACTCGAACGGCTCATTATACAATCAAGTAATGGACATATTACGACGACCCCT
ACTCCTACGCAATTTCTTTGTCCTAAGAATGTCACCGACGAACAAGAAGGTTTTGCAGAAGGGTTTGTAC
GGGCATTGGCGGAGCTTCATTCACAAAATACCCTGCCTAGTGTGACCTCTGCCGCTCAACCAGTGAATGG
AGCTGGAATGGTCGCCCCTGCCGTTGCAAGCGTTGCCGGCGGAAGTGGATCTGGCGGGTTTAGTGCATCA
CTTCATTCTGAACCACCAGTGTATGCCAATCTGTCCAATTTTAATCCCGGAGCCCTCTCATCTGGAGGAG
GCGCCCCTTCTTATGGTGCAGCGGGACTTGCGTTCCCTGCACAGCCACAACAACAACAACAACCCCCTCA
TCATTTGCCACAACAAATGCCTGTCCAACATCCACGCCTGCAAGCTCTCAAAGAAGAACCCCAAACCGTC
CCTGAAATGCCAGGGGAAACCCCACCACTTTCACCGATTGATATGGAATCTCAAGAAAGAATAAAAGCCG
AAAGAAAACGTATGCGCAATCGGATAGCCGCGTCAAAATGTCGCAAGCGCAAACTCGAACGGATTGCACG
CTTGGAAGAGAAGGTTAAGACTCTGAAGGCGCAAAATTCTGAACTTGCTTCAACCGCTAATATGCTGCGA
GAGCAAGTCGCCCAATTGAAGCAAAAGGTAATGAATCATGTGAATAGCGGATGTCAGCTGATGCTCACTC
AACAACTGCAGACTTTCAGGGCTAAGAGAGGTTCAGGATCTGAGGGCAGGGGATCTCTCCTTACTTGTGG
CGACGTGGAGGAGAACCCCGGCCCCATGGAATTCGGCCTGAGCTGGCTGTTCCTGGTGGCCATCCTGAAG
GGCGTGCAGTGCAGCAGAGACATCCTGCTGACCCAGACCCCTCTGAGCCTGCCTGTGTCTCTGGGCGATC
AGGCCAGCATCAGCTGCAGATCCAGCCAGAGCCTGGTGCACCGGAACGGCAACACCTACCTGCACTGGTA
TCTGCAGAAGCCCGGCCAGAGCCCCAAGCTGCTGATCCACAAGGTGTCCAACCGGTTCAGCGGCGTGCCC
GACAGATTTTCTGGCAGCGGCTCCGGCACCGACTTCACCCTGAAGATCAGCCGGGTGGAAGCCGAGGACC
TGGGCGTGTACTTCTGCAGCCAGTCCACCCACGTGCCCCCCCTGACATTTGGCGCCGGAACAAAGCTGGA
ACTGAAGGGGGGAGGCGGATCTGGCGGCGGAGGAAGTGGCGGAGGGGGATCTGAAGTGAAGCTGCAGCAG
TCCGGCCCCAGCCTGGTGGAACCTGGCGCCTCTGTGATGATCTCCTGCAAGGCCAGCGGCAGCTCCTTCA
CCGGCTACAACATGAACTGGGTGCGCCAGAACATCGGCAAGAGCCTGGAATGGATCGGCGCCATCGACCC
CTACTACGGCGGCACCAGCTACAACCAGAAGTTCAAGGGCAGAGCCACCCTGACCGTGGACAAGAGCAGC
AGCACCGCCTACATGCACCTGAAGTCCCTGACCAGCGAGGACAGCGCCGTGTACTACTGCGTGTCCGGCA
TGAAGTACTGGGGCCAGGGCACAAGCGTGACCGTGTCTAGCGCCAAGACCACCCCCCCTAGCGTGTACGG
AAGAGTGACAGTGTCCTCTGCCGAGCCCAAGAGCTGCGACAAGACCCACACCTGTCCCCCTTGTCCTGCC
CCTCCTGTTGCAGGCCCTTCCGTGTTCCTGTTCCCCCCAAAGCCCAAGGACACACTGATGATCAGCAGAA
CCCCCGAAGTGACCTGCGTGGTGGTGGACGTGTCCCACGAGGACCCAGAAGTGAAGTTCAATTGGTACGT
GGACGGCGTGGAAGTGCACAACGCCAAGACAAAGCCCAGAGAGGAACAGTACCAAAGCACCTACCGGGTG
GTGTCCGTGCTGACCGTGCTGCATCAGGATTGGCTGAACGGCAAAGAGTACAAGTGCAAAGTGTCCAACA
AGGCCCTGCCTGCCCCCATCGAGAAAACCATCAGCAAGGCCAAGGGCCAGCCCCGCGAACCCCAGGTGTA
CACACTGCCCCCTAGCAGGGACGAGCTGACCAAGAACCAGGTGTCCCTGACATGCCTCGTGAAGGGCTTC
TACCCCTCCGATATCGCCGTGGAATGGGAGAGCAACGGCCAGCCCGAGAACAACTACAAGACAACCCCTC
CCGTGCTGGACAGCGACGGCTCATTCTTCCTGTACAGCAAGCTGACAGTGGATAAGTCCCGGTGGCAGCA
GGGCAACGTGTTCAGCTGCTCCGTGATGCACGAGGCCCTGCACAACCACTACACCCAGAAAAGCCTGTCC
CTGAGCCCCGGCAAGAAGGACCCCAAAGCGGCCGCAATTGAAGTTATGTATCCTCCTCCTTACCTAGACA
ATGAGAAGAGCAATGGAACCATTATCCATGTGAAAGGGAAACACCTTTGTCCAAGTCCCCTATTTCCCGG
ACCTTCTAAGCCCTTTTGGGTGCTGGTGGTGGTTGGGGGAGTCCTGGCTTGCTATAGCTTGCTAGTAACA
GTGGCCTTTATTATTTTCTGGGTGAGGAGTAAGAGGAGCAGGCTCCTGCACAGTGACTACATGAACATGA
CTCCCCGCCGCCCCGGGCCCACCCGCAAGCATTACCAGCCCTATGCCCCACCACGCGACTTCGCAGCCTA
TCGCTCCAGAGTGAAGTTCAGCAGGAGCGCAGACGCCCCCGCGTACCAGCAGGGCCAGAACCAGCTCTAT
AACGAGCTCAATCTAGGACGAAGAGAGGAGTACGATGTTTTGGACAAGAGACGTGGCCGGGACCCTGAGA
TGGGGGGAAAGCCGAGAAGGAAGAACCCTCAGGAAGGCCTGTACAATGAACTGCAGAAAGATAAGATGGC
GGAGGCCTACAGTGAGATTGGGATGAAAGGCGAGCGCCGGAGGGGCAAGGGGCACGATGGCCTTTACCAG
GGTCTCAGTACAGCCACCAAGGACACCTACGACGCCCTTCACATGCAGGCCCTGCCCCCTCGCCGGGCCA
AGCGGTCCGGATCCGGAGCCACCAACTTCAGCCTGCTGAAGCAGGCCGGCGACGTGGAGGAGAACCCCGG
CCCCGCGGTGTACCAGCTGAGAGACTCTAAATCCAGTGACAAGTCTGTCTGCCTATTCACCGATTTTGAT
TCTCAAACAAATGTGTCACAAAGTAAGGATTCTGATGTGTATATCACAGACAAAACTGTGCTAGACATGA
GGTCTATGGACTTCAAGAGCAACAGTGCTGTGGCCTGGAGCAACAAATCTGACTTTGCATGTGCAAACGC
CTTCAACAACAGCATTATTCCAGAAGACACCTTCTTCCCCAGCCCAGGTAAGGGCAGCTTTGGTGCCTTC
GCAGGCTGTTTCCTTGCTTCAGGAATGGCCAGGGGATCCTCTAGATCGACCTGCAGGCATGCAAGCTTGG
CGTAATCATGGTCATAGCTGTTTCCTGTGTGAAATTGTTATCCGCTCACAATTCCACACAACATACGAGC
CGGAAGCATAAAGTGTAAAGCCTGGGGTGCCTAATGAGTGAGCTAACTCACATTAATTGCGTTGCGCTCA
CTGCCCGCTTTCCAGTCGGGAAACCTGTCGTGCCAGCTGCATTAATGAATCGGCCAACGCGCGGGGAGAG
GCGGTTTGCGTATTGGGCGCTCTTCCGCTTCCTCGCTCACTGACTCGCTGCGCTCGGTCGTTCGGCTGCG
GCGAGCGGTATCAGCTCACTCAAAGGCGGTAATACGGTTATCCACAGAATCAGGGGATAACGCAGGAAAG
AACATGTGAGCAAAAGGCCAGCAAAAGGCCAGGAACCGTAAAAAGGCCGCGTTGCTGGCGTTTTTCCATA
GGCTCCGCCCCCCTGACGAGCATCACAAAAATCGACGCTCAAGTCAGAGGTGGCGAAACCCGACAGGACT
ATAAAGATACCAGGCGTTTCCCCCTGGAAGCTCCCTCGTGCGCTCTCCTGTTCCGACCCTGCCGCTTACC
GGATACCTGTCCGCCTTTCTCCCTTCGGGAAGCGTGGCGCTTTCTCATAGCTCACGCTGTAGGTATCTCA
GTTCGGTGTAGGTCGTTCGCTCCAAGCTGGGCTGTGTGCACGAACCCCCCGTTCAGCCCGACCGCTGCGC
CTTATCCGGTAACTATCGTCTTGAGTCCAACCCGGTAAGACACGACTTATCGCCACTGGCAGCAGCCACT
GGTAACAGGATTAGCAGAGCGAGGTATGTAGGCGGTGCTACAGAGTTCTTGAAGTGGTGGCCTAACTACG
GCTACACTAGAAGAACAGTATTTGGTATCTGCGCTCTGCTGAAGCCAGTTACCTTCGGAAAAAGAGTTGG
TAGCTCTTGATCCGGCAAACAAACCACCGCTGGTAGCGGTGGTTTTTTTGTTTGCAAGCAGCAGATTACG
CGCAGAAAAAAAGGATCTCAA
Features (pLannotate 1.2.2; 18 found; start..end, strand, type, name):
    171..1031    -  CDS            AmpR: β-lactamase; bla; confers resistance to ampicillin, carbenicillin, and related antibiotics
   1032..1136    -  promoter       AmpR promoter: bla
   1231..1266    +  CDS            rop (fragment): Rop protein, which maintains plasmids at low copy number; rop
   1368..1467    +  misc_feature   bom (fragment): basis of mobility region from pBR322
   1473..1630    -  CDS            lacZα (fragment): LacZα fragment of β-galactosidase; lacZ fragment
   2008..2712    +  CDS            mCherry: mCherry is a basic (constitutively fluorescent) red fluorescent protein published in 2004, derived from Discosoma sp.. It is reported to be a very rapidly-maturing monomer with low acid sensitivity.
   2875..3867    +  CDS            JUN: JUN_HUMAN - Experimental evidence at protein level: Swiss-Prot protein existence level 1. Transcription factor that recognizes and binds to the enhancer heptamer motif 5'-TGA[CG]TCA-3' (PubMed:10995748, PubMed:22083952). Promotes activity of NR5A1 when phosphorylated by HIPK3 leading to increased steroidogenic gene expression upon cAMP signaling pathway stimulation (PubMed:17210646). Involved in activated KRAS-mediated transcriptional activation of USP28 in colorectal cancer (CRC) cells (PubMed:24623306). Binds to the USP28 promoter in colorectal cancer (CRC) cells (PubMed:24623306). From Homo
   4009..4347    +  CDS            KV2A7_MOUSE: Experimental evidence at protein level: Swiss-Prot protein existence level 1. From Mus musculus (Mouse).
   4393..5475    +  CDS            IGG1_HUMAN (fragment): Experimental evidence at protein level: Swiss-Prot protein existence level 1. Immunoglobulins, also known as antibodies, are membrane-bound or secreted glycoproteins produced by B lymphocytes. In the recognition phase of humoral immunity, the membrane-bound immunoglobulins serve as receptors which, upon binding of a specific antigen, trigger the clonal expansion and differentiation of B lymphocytes into immunoglobulins- secreting plasma cells. Secreted immunoglobulins mediate the effector phase of humoral immunity, which results in the elimination of bound antigens (PubMed:22158414, PubMed:201
   5497..5817    +  CDS            CD28 (fragment): CD28_HUMAN - Experimental evidence at protein level: Swiss-Prot protein existence level 1. Involved in T-cell activation, the induction of cell proliferation and cytokine production and promotion of T-cell survival. Enhances the production of IL4 and IL10 in T-cells in conjunction with TCR/CD3 ligation and CD40L costimulation (PubMed:8617933). Isoform 3 enhances CD40L-mediated activation of NF-kappa-B and kinases MAPK8 and PAK2 in T-cells (PubMed:15067037). From Homo sapiens (Human).
   5818..6153    +  CDS            CD247 (fragment): CD3Z_HUMAN - Also known as CD3Z, T3Z, TCRZ. Experimental evidence at protein level: Swiss-Prot protein existence level 1. Part of the TCR-CD3 complex present on T-lymphocyte cell surface that plays an essential role in adaptive immune response. When antigen presenting cells (APCs) activate T-cell receptor (TCR), TCR- mediated signals are transmitted across the cell membrane by the CD3 chains CD3D, CD3E, CD3G and CD3Z. All CD3 chains contain immunoreceptor tyrosine-based activation motifs (ITAMs) in their cytoplasmic domain. Upon TCR engagement, these motifs become phosphorylated by Src family
   6220..6486    +  CDS            TRAC (fragment): TRAC_HUMAN - Also known as TCRA. Experimental evidence at protein level: Swiss-Prot protein existence level 1. Constant region of T cell receptor (TR) alpha chain (PubMed:24600447). Alpha-beta T cell receptors are antigen specific receptors which are essential to the immune response and are present on the cell surface of T lymphocytes. Recognize peptide-major histocompatibility (MH) (pMH) complexes that are displayed by antigen presenting cells (APC), a prerequisite for efficient T cell adaptive immunity against pathogens (PubMed:25493333). Binding of alpha-beta TR to pMH complex initiates TR-
   6542..6578    +  misc_feature   MCS (fragment): pUC18/19 multiple cloning site
   6615..6631    -  protein_bind   lac operator: The lac repressor binds to the lac operator to inhibit transcription in E. coli. This inhibition can be relieved by adding lactose or isopropyl-β-D-thiogalactopyranoside (IPTG). lac repressor encoded by lacI
   6639..6669    -  promoter       lac promoter: promoter for the E. coli lac operon
   6684..6705    -  protein_bind   CAP binding site: CAP binding activates transcription in the presence of cAMP. E. coli catabolite activator protein
   6718..6810    -  CDS            lacI (fragment): lac repressor; lacI; The lac repressor binds to the lac operator to inhibit transcription in E. coli. This inhibition can be relieved by adding lactose or isopropyl-β-D-thiogalactopyranoside (IPTG).
   6993..7581    -  rep_origin     ori: high-copy-number ColE1/pMB1/pBR322/pUC origin of replication
