[The description below was written by a language model from this plasmid's Addgene catalogue record and pLannotate feature annotations shown in this document.]
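Description:
pIG-755_HA-GD2-28z_CAR_RFP-JUN is a pUC19-based, high-copy bacterial plasmid (about 7.6 kb) that serves as a source of homology-directed repair (HDR) templates for non-viral, CRISPR-mediated knock-in at the TRAC locus of human T cells. It is catalogued as a CRISPR vector but, according to the feature table, carries no nuclease or guide RNA cassette; it is a donor template only. It replicates in E. coli from the ColE1/pUC origin and is selected with ampicillin through the β-lactamase gene. The remaining backbone features are pUC19 remnants (lacZα fragment, lac promoter and operator, partial multiple cloning site) flanking the insert, which was assembled by Gibson cloning.

The payload is a single same-strand array of coding regions. An mCherry red fluorescent protein comes first, followed by full-length human JUN (c-Jun, an AP-1 transcription factor). Next is the HA-GD2-28z chimeric antigen receptor, annotated as a mouse kappa light-chain variable region, an immunoglobulin-derived segment matched to human IgG1 (probably the rest of the binder plus a spacer), a CD28 fragment and the CD3ζ (CD247) signalling domain. A TRAC coding fragment lies downstream, consistent with a homology arm or restored TRAC sequence. No mammalian promoter, polyadenylation signal or 2A/linker elements are annotated. This would fit expression driven from the endogenous TRAC locus after integration, but the record does not state this, nor whether mCherry and JUN are fused or separated. Unannotated gaps between the coding regions, and upstream of mCherry, may hold such elements and the left homology arm.

The construct comes from work on modular pooled discovery of synthetic knock-in sequences for programming durable cell therapies. It pairs a GD2-directed CAR with JUN expression and a fluorescent marker of edited cells.
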