Addgene plasmid #207494: pIG-755_HA-GD2-28z_CAR_RFP-JUN
Purpose: This plasmid can be used to generate HDR templates for non-viral knockin into the TRAC locus of human T cells.
Depositing lab: Alexander Marson. Depositing organization: J. David Gladstone Institutes. Publication: Modular pooled discovery of synthetic knockin sequences to program durable cell therapies. Blaeschke F, Chen YY, Apathy R, Daniel B, Chen AY, Chen PA, Sandor K, Zhang W, Li Z, Mowery CT, Yamamoto TN, Nyberg WA, To A, Yu R, Bueno R, Kim MC, Schmidt R, Goodman DB, Feuchtinger T, Eyquem J, Jimmie Ye C, Carnevale J, Satpathy AT, Shifrut E, Roth TL, Marson A. Cell. 2023 Sep 14;186(19):4216-4234.e33. doi: 10.1016/j.cell.2023.08.013. PubMed 37714135.
Backbone
  Vector backbone: PUC19
  Vector type: CRISPR
Growth in bacteria
  Bacterial resistance: Ampicillin, 100 μg/mL
  Growth temperature: 37°C
  Growth strain: NEB Stable
  Copy number: High Copy
Gene/Insert
  Gene/Insert name: RFP-JUN, HA-GD2-28z_CAR
  Species: H. sapiens (human)
  Entrez Gene: JUN (a.k.a. AP-1, AP1, c-Jun, cJUN, p39)
  Cloning method: Gibson Cloning
Resource information
  A portion of this plasmid was derived from a plasmid made by: HA-GD2-28z CAR sequence was provided by Crystal Mackall/Robbie Majzner.
Terms and licenses: Academic/Nonprofit Terms; Industry Terms: Not Available to Industry
Depositor comments: Please visit https://doi.org/10.1101/2022.07.27.501186 for bioRxiv preprint.
How to cite: pIG-755_HA-GD2-28z_CAR_RFP-JUN was a gift from Alexander Marson (Addgene plasmid # 207494 ; http://n2t.net/addgene:207494 ; RRID:Addgene_207494)
